Addgene plasmid #138926: pPD931 ZF37x3-Compact_EYFP
Purpose: EYFP reporter vector for the ZF37x3-Compact promoter
Depositing lab: Joshua Leonard. Depositing organization: Northwestern University. Publication: The COMET toolkit for composing customizable genetic programs in mammalian cells. Donahue PS, Draut JW, Muldoon JJ, Edelstein HI, Bagheri N, Leonard JN. Nat Commun. 2020 Feb 7;11(1):779. doi: 10.1038/s41467-019-14147-5. PubMed 32034124.
Backbone
  Vector backbone: pPD540 Reporter Template v3
  Vector type: Mammalian Expression, Synthetic Biology
Growth in bacteria
  Bacterial resistance: Ampicillin, 100 μg/mL
  Growth temperature: 37°C
  Growth strain: DH5alpha
  Copy number: High Copy
Gene/Insert
  Gene/Insert name: ZF37x3-Compact
  Species: Synthetic
  Promoter: ZF37x3-Compact
  Cloning method: Restriction Enzyme; 5′ cloning site BglII (not destroyed); 3′ cloning site NheI (not destroyed)
  Sequencing primers: 5′ CGACACGGAAATGTTGAATAC; 3′ TAGAAGGCACAGTCGAGG
Terms and licenses: Academic/Nonprofit Terms; Industry Terms: Not Available to Industry
Depositor comments: Leonard Lab plasmid reference number: L1476
How to cite: pPD931 ZF37x3-Compact_EYFP was a gift from Joshua Leonard (Addgene plasmid # 138926 ; http://n2t.net/addgene:138926 ; RRID:Addgene_138926)
