[The description below was written by a language model from this plasmid's Addgene catalogue record and pLannotate feature annotations shown in this document.]
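Description:
pPD931 ZF37x3-Compact_EYFP is a 4.3 kb mammalian reporter plasmid for synthetic biology, built on the pPD540 Reporter Template v3 backbone as part of the COMET toolkit of composable transcriptional parts for mammalian cells. It is maintained in E. coli at high copy through a ColE1/pUC-type origin and selected with ampicillin via the β-lactamase gene and its native promoter. An f1 phage origin is also present. Short remnants of the lac promoter/operator, CAP binding site and lacI appear to be backbone carryover and have no stated role in the design.

The payload is a synthetic ZF37x3-Compact promoter, cloned between retained BglII and NheI sites upstream of the reporter. The name suggests three binding sites for the zinc finger domain ZF37 in a tightly spaced arrangement, although the record does not annotate the sites themselves. The feature table places a minimal TATA-box promoter fragment with low basal activity just upstream of the EYFP coding sequence, which is followed by the bovine growth hormone polyadenylation signal. In this layout, yellow fluorescence should stay low unless a cognate ZF37-based transcription factor is supplied in the same cell, so that EYFP output reports that factor's activity at the promoter.

Downstream lies an SV40 early promoter followed by only a short fragment of the bleomycin-resistance (ble) gene and an SV40 poly(A) signal. The plasmid therefore seems to carry no intact mammalian selection marker, which would fit transient transfection use. It serves to characterise ZF37 regulators and to read out genetic circuits built from them.
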