Features (pLannotate 1.2.2; 16 found; start..end, strand, type, name):
    135..151     +  promoter       minP (fragment): minimal TATA-box promoter with low basal activity
    193..909     +  CDS            EYFP: EYFP is a basic (constitutively fluorescent) green/yellow fluorescent protein published in 1996, derived from Aequorea victoria. It is reported to be a very rapidly-maturing weak dimer with high acid sensitivity.
    963..1074    +  polyA_signal   bGH poly(A) signal: bovine growth hormone polyadenylation signal
   1191..1212    +  promoter       SV40 promoter (fragment): SV40 enhancer and early promoter
   1233..1661    +  rep_origin     f1 ori (sequence partly withheld): f1 bacteriophage origin of replication; arrow indicates direction of (+) strand synthesis
   1666..1688    +  promoter       SV40 promoter (fragment): SV40 enhancer and early promoter
   1689..1880    +  promoter       SV40 promoter: SV40 early promoter
   1907..2005    +  CDS            ble (fragment): BLE_KLEPN - Experimental evidence at protein level: Swiss-Prot protein existence level 1. Binding protein with a strong affinity to the bleomycin family of antibiotics. Binds to CL990; an antimitotic-antibiotic compound. From Klebsiella pneumoniae.
   2000..2121    +  polyA_signal   SV40 poly(A) signal: SV40 polyadenylation signal
   2194..2210    -  protein_bind   lac operator: The lac repressor binds to the lac operator to inhibit transcription in E. coli. This inhibition can be relieved by adding lactose or isopropyl-β-D-thiogalactopyranoside (IPTG). lac repressor encoded by lacI
   2218..2248    -  promoter       lac promoter: promoter for the E. coli lac operon
   2263..2284    -  protein_bind   CAP binding site: CAP binding activates transcription in the presence of cAMP. E. coli catabolite activator protein
   2297..2389    -  CDS            lacI (fragment): lac repressor; lacI; The lac repressor binds to the lac operator to inhibit transcription in E. coli. This inhibition can be relieved by adding lactose or isopropyl-β-D-thiogalactopyranoside (IPTG).
   2572..3160    -  rep_origin     ori: high-copy-number ColE1/pMB1/pBR322/pUC origin of replication
   3331..4191    -  CDS            AmpR: β-lactamase; bla; confers resistance to ampicillin, carbenicillin, and related antibiotics
   4192..4296    -  promoter       AmpR promoter: bla
>Addgene plasmid #138926 | pPD931 ZF37x3-Compact_EYFP | addgene full sequence | sequence record 324539 | Addgene NGS Result
GTGCCACCTGACGTCGACGGATCGGGAGATCTGCGAGTCAGTGCAGACGGCAAGTGGTCGAGTGCCACTT
GCCGTCTGCACGATCTGAGGACGTGTAGCCTGAGGACGTGTGCCGTGAGGACGTGTACGCTCTCTAGAGG
GTATATAATGGGGGCCACTAGTCTACTACCAGAGCTCATCGCTAGCGCCACCATGGTGAGCAAGGGCGAG
GAGCTGTTCACCGGGGTGGTGCCCATCCTGGTCGAGCTGGACGGCGACGTAAACGGCCACAAGTTCAGCG
TGTCCGGCGAGGGCGAGGGCGATGCCACCTACGGCAAGCTGACCCTGAAGTTCATCTGCACCACCGGCAA
GCTGCCCGTGCCCTGGCCCACCCTCGTGACCACCTTCGGCTACGGCCTGCAGTGCTTCGCCCGCTACCCC
GACCACATGAAGCAGCACGACTTCTTCAAGTCCGCCATGCCCGAAGGCTACGTCCAGGAGCGCACCATCT
TCTTCAAGGACGACGGCAACTACAAGACCCGCGCCGAGGTGAAGTTCGAGGGCGACACCCTGGTGAACCG
CATCGAGCTGAAGGGCATCGACTTCAAGGAGGACGGCAACATCCTGGGGCACAAGCTGGAGTACAACTAC
AACAGCCACAACGTCTATATCATGGCCGACAAGCAGAAGAACGGCATCAAGGTGAACTTCAAGATCCGCC
ACAACATCGAGGACGGCAGCGTGCAGCTCGCCGACCACTACCAGCAGAACACCCCCATCGGCGACGGCCC
CGTGCTGCTGCCCGACAACCACTACCTGAGCTACCAGTCCGCCCTGAGCAAAGACCCCAACGAGAAGCGC
GATCACATGGTCCTGCTGGAGTTCGTGACCGCCGCCGGGATCACTCTCGGCATGGACGAGCTGTACAAGT
AGGCGGCCGCTCGAGTCTAGAGGGCCCGTTTAAACCCGCTGATCAGCCTCGACTGTGCCTTCTAGTTGCC
AGCCATCTGTTGTTTGCCCCTCCCCCGTGCCTTCCTTGACCCTGGAAGGTGCCACTCCCACTGTCCTTTC
CTAATAAAATGAGGAAATTGCATCGCATTGTCTGAGTAGGTGTCATTCTATTCTGGGGGGTGGGGTGGGG
CAGGACAGCAAGGGGGAGGATTGGGAAGTCAATAGCAGGCATGCTGGGGATGCGGTGGGCTCTATGGCTT
CTGAGGCGGAAAGAACCAGCTGGGGCTCTAGGGGGTATCCCC
[124 nt withheld, positions 1233-1356]
C
[91 nt withheld, positions 1358-1448]
A
[49 nt withheld, positions 1450-1498]
CCTTTGACGTTGGAGTCCACGTTCTTT
[37 nt withheld, positions 1526-1562]
ACCCTATCTCGGTCTATTCTTTTGATTTATAAGGGATTTTGCCGATTTCGGCCTATTGGTTAAAAAATGA
GCTGATTTAACAAAAATTTAACGCGAATTAATTCTGTGGAATGTGTGTCAGTTAGGCTCAATTAGTCAGC
AACCATAGTCCCGCCCCTAACTCCGCCCATCCCGCCCCTAACTCCGCCCAGTTCCGCCCATTCTCCGCCC
CATGGCTGACTAATTTTTTTTATTTATGCAGAGGCCGAGGCCGCCTCTGCCTCTGAGCTATTCCAGAAGT
AGTGAGGAGGCTTTTTTGGAGGCCTAGGCTTTTGCAAAAAGCTCCCGGGAGCTTGTATATCCATTTTCGG
AGGTTGGGCTTCGGAATCGTTTTCCGGGACGCCGGCTGGATGATCCTCCAGCGCGGGGATCTCATGCTGG
AGTTCTTCGCCCACCCCAACTTGTTTATTGCAGCTTATAATGGTTACAAATAAAGCAATAGCATCACAAA
TTTCACAAATAAAGCATTTTTTTCACTGCATTCTAGTTGTGGTTTGTCCAAACTCATCAATGTATCTTAT
CATGTCTGTATACCGTCGACCTCTAGCTAGAGCTTGGCGTAATCATGGTCATAGCTGTTTCCTGTGTGAA
ATTGTTATCCGCTCACAATTCCACACAACATACGAGCCGGAAGCATAAAGTGTAAAGCCTGGGGTGCCTA
ATGAGTGAGCTAACTCACATTAATTGCGTTGCGCTCACTGCCCGCTTTCCAGTCGGGAAACCTGTCGTGC
CAGCTGCATTAATGAATCGGCCAACGCGCGGGGAGAGGCGGTTTGCGTATTGGGCGCTCTTCCGCTTCCT
CGCTCACTGACTCGCTGCGCTCGGTCGTTCGGCTGCGGCGAGCGGTATCAGCTCACTCAAAGGCGGTAAT
ACGGTTATCCACAGAATCAGGGGATAACGCAGGAAAGAACATGTGAGCAAAAGGCCAGCAAAAGGCCAGG
AACCGTAAAAAGGCCGCGTTGCTGGCGTTTTTCCATAGGCTCCGCCCCCCTGACGAGCATCACAAAAATC
GACGCTCAAGTCAGAGGTGGCGAAACCCGACAGGACTATAAAGATACCAGGCGTTTCCCCCTGGAAGCTC
CCTCGTGCGCTCTCCTGTTCCGACCCTGCCGCTTACCGGATACCTGTCCGCCTTTCTCCCTTCGGGAAGC
GTGGCGCTTTCTCATAGCTCACGCTGTAGGTATCTCAGTTCGGTGTAGGTCGTTCGCTCCAAGCTGGGCT
GTGTGCACGAACCCCCCGTTCAGCCCGACCGCTGCGCCTTATCCGGTAACTATCGTCTTGAGTCCAACCC
GGTAAGACACGACTTATCGCCACTGGCAGCAGCCACTGGTAACAGGATTAGCAGAGCGAGGTATGTAGGC
GGTGCTACAGAGTTCTTGAAGTGGTGGCCTAACTACGGCTACACTAGAAGAACAGTATTTGGTATCTGCG
CTCTGCTGAAGCCAGTTACCTTCGGAAAAAGAGTTGGTAGCTCTTGATCCGGCAAACAAACCACCGCTGG
TAGCGGTGGTTTTTTTGTTTGCAAGCAGCAGATTACGCGCAGAAAAAAAGGATCTCAAGAAGATCCTTTG
ATCTTTTCTACGGGGTCTGACGCTCAGTGGAACGAAAACTCACGTTAAGGGATTTTGGTCATGAGATTAT
CAAAAAGGATCTTCACCTAGATCCTTTTAAATTAAAAATGAAGTTTTAAATCAATCTAAAGTATATATGA
GTAAACTTGGTCTGACAGTTACCAATGCTTAATCAGTGAGGCACCTATCTCAGCGATCTGTCTATTTCGT
TCATCCATAGTTGCCTGACTCCCCGTCGTGTAGATAACTACGATACGGGAGGGCTTACCATCTGGCCCCA
GTGCTGCAATGATACCGCGAGATCCACGCTCACCGGCTCCAGATTTATCAGCAATAAACCAGCCAGCCGG
AAGGGCCGAGCGCAGAAGTGGTCCTGCAACTTTATCCGCCTCCATCCAGTCTATTAATTGTTGCCGGGAA
GCTAGAGTAAGTAGTTCGCCAGTTAATAGTTTGCGCAACGTTGTTGCCATTGCTACAGGCATCGTGGTGT
CACGCTCGTCGTTTGGTATGGCTTCATTCAGCTCCGGTTCCCAACGATCAAGGCGAGTTACATGATCCCC
CATGTTGTGCAAAAAAGCGGTTAGCTCCTTCGGTCCTCCGATCGTTGTCAGAAGTAAGTTGGCCGCAGTG
TTATCACTCATGGTTATGGCAGCACTGCATAATTCTCTTACTGTCATGCCATCCGTAAGATGCTTTTCTG
TGACTGGTGAGTACTCAACCAAGTCATTCTGAGAATAGTGTATGCGGCGACCGAGTTGCTCTTGCCCGGC
GTCAATACGGGATAATACCGCGCCACATAGCAGAACTTTAAAAGTGCTCATCATTGGAAAACGTTCTTCG
GGGCGAAAACTCTCAAGGATCTTACCGCTGTTGAGATCCAGTTCGATGTAACCCACTCGTGCACCCAACT
GATCTTCAGCATCTTTTACTTTCACCAGCGTTTCTGGGTGAGCAAAAACAGGAAGGCAAAATGCCGCAAA
AAAGGGAATAAGGGCGACACGGAAATGTTGAATACTCATACTCTTCCTTTTTCAATATTATTGAAGCATT
TATCAGGGTTATTGTCTCATGAGCGGATACATATTTGAATGTATTTAGAAAAATAAACAAATAGGGGTTC
CGCGCACATTTCCCCGAAAA
