>Addgene plasmid #138926 | pPD931 ZF37x3-Compact_EYFP | depositor partial sequence | sequence record 268519 | ZF37x3-Compact promoter
AGATCTGCGAGTCAGTGCAGACGGCAAGTGGTCGAGTGCCACTTGCCGTCTGCACGATCTGAGGACGTGT
AGCCTGAGGACGTGTGCCGTGAGGACGTGTACGCTCTCTAGAGGGTATATAATGGGGGCCACTAGTCTAC
TACCAGAGCTCATCGCTAGC
